>Addgene plasmid #244721 | CL20_mEGFP_FOidr_169 | addgene full sequence | sequence record 488189 | Addgene NGS Result
AAAAAAAATCTAACCTCAAGTCAAGGCTTTTCTATGGAATAAGGAATGGACAGCAGGGGGCTGTTTCATA
TACTGATGACCTCTTTATAGCCAACCTTTGTTCATGGCAGCCAGCATATGGGCATATGTTGCCAAACTCT
AAACCAAATACTCATTCTGATGTTTTAAATGATTTGCCCTCCCATATGTCCTTCCGAGTGAGAGACACAA
AAAATTCCAACACACTATTGCAATGAAAATAAATTTCCTTTATTAGCCAGAAGTCAGATGCTCAAGGGGC
TTCATGATGTCCCCATAATTTTTGGCAGAGGGAAAAAGATCTGCTAGCTCGAGCAGCTGAAGCTTTATTG
AGGCTTAAGCAGTGGGTTCCCTAGTTAGCCAGAGAGCTCCCAGGCTCAGATCTGGTCTAACCAGAGAGAC
CCAGTACAGGCAAAAAGCAGATCTTGTCTTCTTTGGGAGTGAATTAGCCCTTCCAGTCCCCCCTTTTCTT
TTAAAAAGTGGCTAAGATCTACAGCTGCCTTGTAAGTCATTGGTCTTAAAGGTACCGTAATCTTATCTAG
AACCGGTTCACTGGCGCGCGCCACAGGCTGGAGGAAGTTGCTGATTAGCAAGGGATGAGGAGGAGGAGGA
TGAAGGCCCATTGGAAAACCCATTTGGCGGTGATGGTGCACCATTAAGAGCAGTAGGAGAATGGCTGGTG
CCGTTAGTCAAAGTGGTAGGAGTAAAACTAGAGGTGCGAGGCGCCCCCTGGGTTGTTGGGGGTGGCGGCA
TCGTTGGCGGTGTCAAGCGACTTTGAGTCTTCACGTCAACTGGGGAATCCGGCATTGTGGAATGCTTTTC
TGTACGGTTACGCGGCTCACGTGGGCCGTCAACGGTGATCTTGATTGCGCGATGATATGTTGCCACTTGC
GGCGGGTTTGTAAAGACTGTGATGGTTAACCGGGAAGCGGCCGCACTTCCCCCGGAGCCTCCGCTTCCGC
CCTTGTACAGCTCGTCCATGCCGAGAGTGATCCCGGCGGCGGTCACGAACTCCAGCAGGACCATGTGATC
GCGCTTCTCGTTGGGGTCTTTGCTCAGCTTGGACTGGGTGCTCAGGTAGTGGTTGTCGGGCAGCAGCACG
GGGCCGTCGCCGATGGGGGTGTTCTGCTGGTAGTGGTCGGCGAGCTGCACGCTGCCGTCCTCGATGTTGT
GGCGGATCTTGAAGTTCACCTTGATGCCGTTCTTCTGCTTGTCGGCCATGATATAGACGTTGTGGCTGTT
GTAGTTGTACTCCAGCTTGTGCCCCAGGATGTTGCCGTCCTCCTTGAAGTCGATGCCCTTCAGCTCGATG
CGGTTCACCAGGGTGTCGCCCTCGAACTTCACCTCGGCGCGGGTCTTGTAGTTGCCGTCGTCCTTGAAGA
AGATGGTGCGCTCCTGGACGTAGCCTTCGGGCATGGCGGACTTGAAGAAGTCGTGCTGCTTCATGTGGTC
GGGGTAGCGGCTGAAGCACTGCACGCCGTAGGTCAGGGTGGTCACGAGGGTGGGCCAGGGCACGGGCAGC
TTGCCGGTGGTGCAGATGAACTTCAGGGTCAGCTTGCCGTAGGTGGCATCGCCCTCGCCCTCGCCGGACA
CGCTGAACTTGTGGCCGTTTACGTCGCCGTCCAGCTCGACCAGGATGGGCACCACCCCGGTGAACAGCTC
CTCGCCCTTGCTCACCATGGTGGCGACCGGTGGATCCCGGGCCCGCGGTACCGTCGACTGCAGAATTCGG
TTCACTAAACGAGCCCGGTTCACTAAACGAGCTCTGCTTATATAGACCTCCCACCGTACACGCCTACCGC
CCATTTGCGTCAATGGGGCGGAGTTGTTACGACATTTTGGAAAGTCCCGTTGATTTTGGTGCCAAAACAA
ACTCCCATTGACGTCAATGGGGTGGAGACTTGGAAATCCCCGTGAGTCAAACCGCTATCCACGCCCATTG
ATGTACTGCCAAAACCGCATCACCATGGTAATAGCGATGACTAATACGTAGATGTACTGCCAAGTAGGAA
AGTCCCATAAGGTCATGTACTGGGCATAATGCCAGGCGGGCCATTTACCGTCATTGACGTCAATAGGGGG
CGTACTTGGCATATGATACACTTGATGTACTGCCAAGTGGGCAGTTTACCGTAAATACTCCACCCATTGA
CGTCAATGGAAAGTCCCTATTGGCGTTACTATGGGAACATACGTCATTATTGACGTCAATGGGCGGGGGT
CGTTGGGCGGTCAGCCAGGCGGGCCATTTACCGTAAGTTATGTAACGCGGAACTCCATATATGGGCTATG
AACTAATGACCCCGTAATTGATTACTATTAATAACTAGCACGCGTTCGAAGCTTGAGCTCGGTCCCCTCG
GGGTTGGGAGGTGGGTCTGAAACGATAATGGTGAATATCCCTGCCTAACTCTATTCACTATAGAAAGTAC
AGCAAAAACTATTCTTAAACCTACCAAGCCTCCTACTATCATTATGAATAATTTTATATACCACAGCCAA
TTTGTTATGTTAAACCAATTCCACAAACTTGCCCATTTATCTAATTCCAATAATTCTTGTTCATTCTTTT
CTTGCTGGTTTTGCGATTCTTCAATTAAGGAGTGTATTAAGCTTGTGTAATTGTTAATTTCTCTGTCCCA
CTCCATCCAGGTCGTGTGATTCCAAATCTGTTCCAGAGATTTATTACTCCAACTAGCATTCCAAGGCACA
GCAGTGGTGCAAATGAGTTTTCCAGAGCAACCCCAAATCCCCAGGAGCTGTTGATCCTTTAGGTATCTTT
CCACAGCCAGGATTCTTGCCTGGAGCTGCTTGATGCCCCAGACTGTGAGTTGCAACAGATGCTGTTGCGC
CTCAATAGCCCTCAGCAAATTGTTCTGCTGCTGCACTATACCAGACAATAATTGTCTGGCCTGTACCGTC
AGCGTCATTGACGCTGCGCCCATAGTGCTTCCTGCTGCTCCCAAGAACCCAAGGAACAAAGCTCCTATTC
CCACTGCTCTTTTTTCTCTCTGCACCACTCTTCTCTTTGCCTTGGTGGGTGCTACTCCTAATGGTTCAAT
TTTTACTACTTTATATTTATATAATTCACTTCTCCAATTGTCCCTCATATCTCCTCCTTATGGTGTTTTA
CTAAACTTTTCCATGTTCTAATCCTCATCCTGTCTACTTGCCACACAATCATCACCTGCCATCTGTTTTC
CATAATCCCTAATGATCTTTGCTTTTCTTCTTGGCACTACTTTTATGTCACTATTATCTTGTATTACTAC
TGCCCCTTCACCTTTCCAGAGGAGCTTTGCTGGTCCTTTCCAAAGTGGATTTCTGCTGTCCCTGTAATAA
ACCCGAAAATTTTGAATTTTTGTAATTTGTTTTTGTAATTCTTTAGTTTGTATGTCTGTTGCTATTATGT
CTACTATTCTTTCCCCTGCACTGTACCCCCCAATCCCCCCTTTTCTTTTAAAATTGTGGATGAATACTGC
CATTTGTACTGCTGTCTTAAGATGTTCAGCCTGATCTCTTACCTGTCCTATAATTTTCTTTAATTCTTTA
TTCATAGATTCTACTACTCCTTGACTTTGGGGATTGTAGGGAATTTCCAGGTCTGAAGATCCTGCTGCTT
GCTGTGCTTTTTTCTTACTTTTGTTTTGCTCTTCCTCTATCTTGTCTAAAGCTTCCTTGGTGTCTTTTAT
CTCTATCCTTTGATGCACACAATAGAGGGTTGCTACTGTATTATATAATGATCTAAGTTCTTCTGATCCT
GTCTGAAGGGATGGTTGTAGCTGTCCCAGTATTTGTCTACAGCCTTCTGATGTTTCTAACAGGCCAGTAT
TAACTGCGAATCGTTCTAGCTCCCTGCTTGCCCATACTATATGTTTTAATTTATATTTTTTCTTTCCCCC
TGGCCTTAACCGAATTTTTTCCCATCGCGATCTAATTCTCCCCCGCTTAATACTGACGCTCTCGCACCCA
TCTCTCTCCTTCTAGCCTCCGCTAGTCAAAATTTTTGGCGTACTCACCAGTCGCCGCCCCTCGCCTCTTG
CCGTGCGCGCTTCAGCAAGCCGAGTCCTGCGTCGAGAGAGCTCCTCTGGTTTCCCTTTCGCTTTCAAGTC
CCTGTTCGGGCGCCACTGCTAGAGATTTTCCACACTGACTAAAAGGGTCTGAGGGATCTCTAGTTACCAG
AGTCACACAACAGACGGGCACACACTACTTGAAGCACTCAAGGCAAGCTTTATTGAGGCTTAAGCAGTGG
GTTCCCTAGTTAGCCAGAGAGCTCCCAGGCTCAGATCTGGTCTAACCAGAGAGACCCAGTACAGGCAAAA
AGCAGCTGCTTATATGCAGGATCTGAGGGCTCGCCACTCCCCAGTCCCGCCCAGGCCACGCCTCCCATGG
TAATAGCGATGACTAATACGTAGATGTACTGCCAAGTAGGAAAGTCCCATAAGGTCATGTACTGGGCATA
ATGCCAGGCGGGCCATTTACCGTCATTGACGTCAATAGGGGGCGTACTTGGCATATGATACACTTGATGT
ACTGCCAAGTGGGCAGTTTACCGTAAATACTCCACCCATTGACGTCAATGGAAAGTCCCTATTGGCGTTA
CTATGGGAACATACGTCATTATTGACGTCAATGGGCGGGGGTCGTTGGGCGGTCAGCCAGGCGGGCCATT
TACCGTAAGTTATGTAACGCGGAACTCCATATATGGGCTATGAACTAATGACCCCGTAATTGATTACTAT
TAATAACTAGTCAATAATCAATGTCGACCCAGGTGGCACTTTTCGGGGAAATGTGCGCGGAACCCCTATT
TGTTTATTTTTCTAAATACATTCAAATATGTATCCGCTCATGAGACAATAACCCTGATAAATGCTTCAAT
AATATTGAAAAAGGAAGAGTATGAGTATTCAACATTTCCGTGTCGCCCTTATTCCCTTTTTTGCGGCATT
TTGCCTTCCTGTTTTTGCTCACCCAGAAACGCTGGTGAAAGTAAAAGATGCTGAAGATCAGTTGGGTGCA
CGAGTGGGTTACATCGAACTGGATCTCAACAGCGGTAAGATCCTTGAGAGTTTTCGCCCCGAAGAACGTT
TTCCAATGATGAGCACTTTTAAAGTTCTGCTATGTGGCGCGGTATTATCCCGTATTGACGCCGGGCAAGA
GCAACTCGGTCGCCGCATACACTATTCTCAGAATGACTTGGTTGAGTACTCACCAGTCACAGAAAAGCAT
CTTACGGATGGCATGACAGTAAGAGAATTATGCAGTGCTGCCATAACCATGAGTGATAACACTGCGGCCA
ACTTACTTCTGACAACGATCGGAGGACCGAAGGAGCTAACCGCTTTTTTGCACAACATGGGGGATCATGT
AACTCGCCTTGATCGTTGGGAACCGGAGCTGAATGAAGCCATACCAAACGACGAGCGTGACACCACGATG
CCTGTAGCAATGGCAACAACGTTGCGCAAACTATTAACTGGCGAACTACTTACTCTAGCTTCCCGGCAAC
AATTAATAGACTGGATGGAGGCGGATAAAGTTGCAGGACCACTTCTGCGCTCGGCCCTTCCGGCTGGCTG
GTTTATTGCTGATAAATCTGGAGCCGGTGAGCGTGGGTCTCGCGGTATCATTGCAGCACTGGGGCCAGAT
GGTAAGCCCTCCCGTATCGTAGTTATCTACACGACGGGGAGTCAGGCAACTATGGATGAACGAAATAGAC
AGATCGCTGAGATAGGTGCCTCACTGATTAAGCATTGGTAACTGTCAGACCAAGTTTACTCATATATACT
TTAGATTGATTTAAAACTTCATTTTTAATTTAAAAGGATCTAGGTGAAGATCCTTTTTGATAATCTCATG
ACCAAAATCCCTTAACGTGAGTTTTCGTTCCACTGAGCGTCAGACCCCGTAGAAAAGATCAAAGGATCTT
CTTGAGATCCTTTTTTTCTGCGCGTAATCTGCTGCTTGCAAACAAAAAAACCACCGCTACCAGCGGTGGT
TTGTTTGCCGGATCAAGAGCTACCAACTCTTTTTCCGAAGGTAACTGGCTTCAGCAGAGCGCAGATACCA
AATACTGTTCTTCTAGTGTAGCCGTAGTTAGGCCACCACTTCAAGAACTCTGTAGCACCGCCTACATACC
TCGCTCTGCTAATCCTGTTACCAGTGGCTGCTGCCAGTGGCGATAAGTCGTGTCTTACCGGGTTGGACTC
AAGACGATAGTTACCGGATAAGGCGCAGCGGTCGGGCTGAACGGGGGGTTCGTGCACACAGCCCAGCTTG
GAGCGAACGACCTACACCGAACTGAGATACCTACAGCGTGAGCTATGAGAAAGCGCCACGCTTCCCGAAG
GGAGAAAGGCGGACAGGTATCCGGTAAGCGGCAGGGTCGGAACAGGAGAGCGCACGAGGGAGCTTCCAGG
GGGAAACGCCTGGTATCTTTATAGTCCTGTCGGGTTTCGCCACCTCTGACTTGAGCGTCGATTTTTGTGA
TGCTCGTCAGGGGGGCGGAGCCTATGGAAAAACGCCAGCAACGCGGCCTTTTTACGGTTCCTGGCCTTTT
GCTGGCCTTTTGCTCACATGTTCTTTCCTGCGTTATCCCCTGATTCTGTGGATAACCGTATTACCGCCTT
TGAGTGAGCTGATACCGCTCGCCGCAGCCGAACGACCGAGCGCAGCGAGTCAGTGAGCGAGGAAGCGGAA
GAGCGCCCAATACGCAAACCGCCTCTCCCCGCGCGTTGGCCGATTCATTAATGCAGCGGATCCAGACATG
ATAAGATACATTGATGAGTTTGGACAAACCACAACTAGAATGCAGTGAAAAAAATGCTTTATTTGTGAAA
TTTGTGATGCTATTGCTTTATTTGTAACCATTATAAGCTGCAATAAACAAGTTAGCTTTTTGCAAAAGCC
TAGGCCTCCAAAAAAGCCTCCTCACTACTTCTGGAATAGCTCAGAGGCCGAGGCGGCCTCGGCCTCTGCA
TAAATAAAAAAAATTAGTCAGCCATGGGGCGGAGAATGGGCGGAACTGGGCGGAGTTAGGGGCGGGATGG
GCGGAGTTAGGGGCGGGACTATGGTTGCTGACTAATTGAGATGCGGATCCGCTGGCACGACAGGTTTCCC
GACTGGAAAGCGGGCAGTGAGCGCAACGCAATTAATGTGAGTTAGCTCACTCATTAGGCACCCCAGGCTT
TACACTTTATGCTTCCGGCTCGTATGTTGTGTGGAATTGTGAGCGGATAACAATTTCACACAGGAAACAG
CTATGACCATGATTACGCCAAGCTTGGGCTGCAGGTCGAGGGATCTCCATAAGAGAAGAGGGACAGCTAT
GACTGGGAGTAGTCAGGAGAGGAGGAAAAATCTGGCTAGTAAAACATGTAAGGAAAATTTTAGGGATGTT
AAAGAAAAAAATAACACAAAACAAAATAT
Features (pLannotate 1.2.2; 30 found; start..end, strand, type, name):
    199..254     -  polyA_signal   β-globin poly(A) signal: rabbit β-globin polyadenylation signal (Gil and Proudfoot, 1987)
    340..475     -  LTR            3' LTR (ΔU3) (fragment): self-inactivating 3' long terminal repeat (LTR) from HIV-1
    477..545     -  CDS            nef (fragment): NEF_HV1Z2 - Experimental evidence at protein level: Swiss-Prot protein existence level 1. Extracellular Nef protein targets CD4(+) T-lymphocytes for apoptosis by interacting with CXCR4 surface receptors. From Human immunodeficiency virus type 1 group M subtype D (isolate Z2/CDC-Z34) (HIV-1).
    571..852     -  CDS            RUNX1T1 (fragment): MTG8_HUMAN - Also known as AML1T1, CBFA2T1, CDR, ETO, MTG8, ZMYND2. Experimental evidence at protein level: Swiss-Prot protein existence level 1. Transcriptional corepressor which facilitates transcriptional repression via its association with DNA-binding transcription factors and recruitment of other corepressors and histone-modifying enzymes (PubMed:12559562, PubMed:15203199, PubMed:10688654). Can repress the expression of MMP7 in a ZBTB33-dependent manner (PubMed:23251453). Can repress transactivation mediated by TCF12 (PubMed:16803958). Acts as a negative regulator of adipogenesis (By simi
    844..939     -  CDS            run (fragment): RUNT_DROME - Experimental evidence at protein level: Swiss-Prot protein existence level 1. Plays a pivotal role in regulating the expression of other pair-rule genes such as eve, ftz, and h. From Drosophila melanogaster (Fruit fly).
    982..1698    -  CDS            mEGFP: mEGFP is a basic (constitutively fluorescent) green fluorescent protein published in 2002, derived from Aequorea victoria. It has moderate acid sensitivity.
   1712..1749    -  misc_feature   MCS (fragment): multiple cloning site
   1748..1764    -  promoter       tight TRE promoter (fragment): Tet-responsive promoter PTight, consisting of seven tet operator sequences followed by the minimal CMV promoter
   1780..1983    -  promoter       CMV promoter: human cytomegalovirus (CMV) immediate early promoter
   1984..2287    -  enhancer       CMV enhancer: human cytomegalovirus immediate early enhancer
   2355..2371    -  misc_feature   MCS (fragment): multiple cloning site
   2371..2396    -  CDS            Rev (fragment): human immunodeficiency virus 1 (HIV-1) Rev protein; rev; enhances nuclear export of unspliced and incompletely spliced viral mRNAs
   2773..3006    -  misc_feature   RRE: The Rev response element (RRE) of HIV-1 allows for Rev-dependent mRNA export from the nucleus to the cytoplasm.
   3140..3223    -  CDS            vif (fragment): VIF_HV1BR - Experimental evidence at protein level: Swiss-Prot protein existence level 1. Counteracts the innate antiviral activity of host APOBEC3F and APOBEC3G. Forms a complex with host APOBEC3F and APOBEC3G thus preventing the entry of these lethally hypermutating enzymes into progeny virions. Recruits an active E3 ubiquitin ligase complex composed of elongin BC, CUL5, and RBX2 to induce polyubiquitination of APOBEC3G and APOBEC3F. In turn, they are directed to the 26S proteasome for degradation. Vif interaction with APOBEC3G also blocks its cytidine deaminase activity in a proteasome-inde
   3366..3483    -  misc_feature   cPPT/CTS: central polypurine tract and central termination sequence of HIV-1
   3632..3991    -  CDS            HIV-1 gag (fragment): gag protein from human immunodeficiency virus 1; gag
   3975..4100    -  misc_feature   HIV-1 Ψ: packaging signal of human immunodeficiency virus type 1
   4147..4404    -  LTR            5' LTR (truncated): truncated 5' long terminal repeat (LTR) from HIV-1
   4406..4785    -  enhancer       CMV enhancer: human cytomegalovirus immediate early enhancer
   4816..4920    +  promoter       AmpR promoter: bla
   4921..5781    +  CDS            AmpR: β-lactamase; bla; confers resistance to ampicillin, carbenicillin, and related antibiotics
   5952..6540    +  rep_origin     ori: high-copy-number ColE1/pMB1/pBR322/pUC origin of replication
   6723..6777    +  CDS            lacI (fragment): lac repressor; lacI; The lac repressor binds to the lac operator to inhibit transcription in E. coli. This inhibition can be relieved by adding lactose or isopropyl-β-D-thiogalactopyranoside (IPTG).
   6779..6913    -  polyA_signal   SV40 poly(A) signal: SV40 polyadenylation signal
   6933..7068    -  rep_origin     SV40 ori: SV40 origin of replication
   7092..7114    -  promoter       SV40 promoter (fragment): SV40 enhancer and early promoter
   7121..7160    +  CDS            lacI (fragment): lac repressor; lacI; The lac repressor binds to the lac operator to inhibit transcription in E. coli. This inhibition can be relieved by adding lactose or isopropyl-β-D-thiogalactopyranoside (IPTG).
   7173..7194    +  protein_bind   CAP binding site: CAP binding activates transcription in the presence of cAMP. E. coli catabolite activator protein
   7209..7239    +  promoter       lac promoter: promoter for the E. coli lac operon
   7247..7263    +  protein_bind   lac operator: The lac repressor binds to the lac operator to inhibit transcription in E. coli. This inhibition can be relieved by adding lactose or isopropyl-β-D-thiogalactopyranoside (IPTG). lac repressor encoded by lacI
