[The description below was written by a language model from this plasmid's Addgene catalogue record and pLannotate feature annotations shown in this document.]
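Description:
CL20_mEGFP_FOidr_169 is a 7,449 nt mammalian expression plasmid built on the CL20 backbone. Although it is catalogued simply as a mammalian expression vector, the feature table shows the layout of a self-inactivating HIV-1 lentiviral transfer vector. A CMV enhancer is joined to a truncated 5' LTR, followed by the Ψ packaging signal with a partial gag sequence, the cPPT/CTS, the Rev response element and a ΔU3 3' LTR, with a rabbit β-globin polyadenylation signal downstream. These elements would allow the cassette to be transcribed, packaged and integrated when packaging functions are supplied in trans, while the U3 deletion silences the LTR after integration. The short hits to vif, nef and Rev are residual viral sequence rather than functional genes. In bacteria the plasmid is maintained at high copy through a ColE1/pUC-type origin and selected with ampicillin via β-lactamase. The backbone also carries an SV40 origin and poly(A) signal, plus lac promoter/operator remnants.

The payload is an internal CMV enhancer/promoter driving monomeric EGFP fused at the N terminus of FOidr_169, an unmutated intrinsically disordered region from the human oncogenic fusion protein RUNX1-RUNX1T1. The depositor notes it as residues 175–297 of the fusion. The annotation agrees with this: a short Runt-family segment (matched by the software to the Drosophila homologue) runs directly into a RUNX1T1 fragment, so the insert spans the fusion junction. No separate mammalian selection marker is annotated. The construct is meant for expressing and visualising this fluorescently tagged IDR in mammalian cells. The associated study concerns links between protein condensate formation and RNA biology, which suggests use in imaging the IDR's localisation or condensate-forming behaviour.
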