Addgene plasmid #244721: CL20_mEGFP_FOidr_169
Purpose: Express mEGFP-tagged intrinsically disordered protein (IDR), FOidr_169, derived from human fusion protein RUNX1_RUNX1T1
Depositing lab: Richard Kriwacki. Depositing organization: St. Jude Children's Research Hospital. Publication: Proteome-wide computational analyses reveal links between protein condensate formation and RNA biology. Maiti S, Tripathi S, Baggett DW, Phillips AH, Park CG, Wang J, Wahiduzzaman, Freyaldenhoven WT, Kinger S, Pioso BJ, Bollinger JC, Somjee R, Lang B, Babu MM, Kriwacki RW. Sci Adv. 2025 Dec 5;11(49):eady1420. doi: 10.1126/sciadv.ady1420. Epub 2025 Dec 3. PubMed 41337585.
Backbone
  Vector backbone: CL20
  Vector type: Mammalian Expression
Growth in bacteria
  Bacterial resistance: Ampicillin, 100 μg/mL
  Growth temperature: 37°C
  Growth strain: NEB Stable
  Copy number: High Copy
Gene/Insert
  Gene/Insert name: FOidr_169
  Species: H. sapiens (human)
  Mutation: Unmutated
  Tag / fusion protein: monomeric EGFP (N terminal on insert)
  Cloning method: Restriction Enzyme; 5′ cloning site Unknown (unknown if destroyed)
Terms and licenses: Academic/Nonprofit Terms; Industry Terms: Not Available to Industry
Depositor comments: RUNX1_RUNX1T1_175_297
How to cite: CL20_mEGFP_FOidr_169 was a gift from Richard Kriwacki (Addgene plasmid # 244721 ; http://n2t.net/addgene:244721 ; RRID:Addgene_244721)
